LOCUS       Exported 6951 bp ds-DNA circular SYN 12-MAY-2021
DEFINITION  Express Chrimson and mCherry in mechanosensory neurons..
ACCESSION   .
VERSION     .
KEYWORDS    pmec-4::Chrimson::SL2::mCherry::unc-54
SOURCE      synthetic DNA construct
  ORGANISM  synthetic DNA construct
REFERENCE   1 (bases 1 to 6951)
  AUTHORS   Liu M, Sharma AK, Shaevitz JW, Leifer AM
  TITLE     Temporal processing and context dependency in Caenorhabditis elegans
            response to mechanosensation.
  JOURNAL   Elife. 2018 Jun 26;7. pii: 36419. doi: 10.7554/eLife.36419.
  PUBMED    29943731
REFERENCE   2 (bases 1 to 6951)
  AUTHORS   .
  TITLE     Direct Submission
  JOURNAL   Exported May 12, 2021 from SnapGene Server 1.1.58
            http://www.snapgene.com
FEATURES             Location/Qualifiers
     source          1..6951
                     /organism="synthetic DNA construct"
                     /mol_type="other DNA"
     primer_bind     397..416
                     /label=Amp-R
                     /note="Ampicillin resistance gene, reverse primer"
     promoter        complement(635..739)
                     /gene="bla"
                     /label=AmpR promoter
     rep_origin      complement(765..1220)
                     /direction=LEFT
                     /label=f1 ori
                     /note="f1 bacteriophage origin of replication; arrow
                     indicates direction of (+) strand synthesis"
     primer_bind     complement(902..923)
                     /label=F1ori-F
                     /note="F1 origin, forward primer"
     primer_bind     1114..1133
                     /label=F1ori-R
                     /note="F1 origin, reverse primer"
     primer_bind     1347..1369
                     /label=M13/pUC Forward
                     /note="In lacZ gene"
     primer_bind     1361..1378
                     /label=M13 Forward
                     /note="In lacZ gene. Also called M13-F20 or M13 (-21)
                     Forward"
     primer_bind     1362..1378
                     /label=M13 fwd
                     /note="common sequencing primer, one of multiple similar
                     variants"
     primer_bind     1388..1407
                     /label=T7
                     /note="T7 promoter, forward primer"
     promoter        1388..1406
                     /label=T7 promoter
                     /note="promoter for bacteriophage T7 RNA polymerase"
     CDS             2470..3519
                     /codon_start=1
                     /product="red light-drivable channelrhodopsin from
                     Chlamydomonas noctigama (Klapoetke et al., 2014)"
                     /label=Chrimson
                     /translation="MAELISSATRSLFAAGGINPWPNPYHHEDMGCGGMTPTGECFSTE
                     WWCDPSYGLSDAGYGYCFVEATGGYLVVGVEKKQAWLHSRGTPGEKIGAQVCQWIAFSI
                     AIALLTFYGFSAWKATCGWEEVYVCCVEVLFVTLEIFKEFSSPATVYLSTGNHAYCLRY
                     FEWLLSCPVILIKLSNLSGLKNDYSKRTMGLIVSCVGMIVFGMAAGLATDWLKWLLYIV
                     SCIYGGYMYFQAAKCYVEANHSVPKGHCRMVVKLMAYAYFASWGSYPILWAVGPEGLLK
                     LSPYANSIGHSICDIIAKEFWTFLAHHLRIKIHEHILIHGDIRKTTKMEIGGEEVEVEE
                     FVEEEDEDTV"
     primer_bind     complement(5525..5545)
                     /label=T3
                     /note="T3 promoter, forward primer"
     promoter        complement(5525..5543)
                     /label=T3 promoter
                     /note="promoter for bacteriophage T3 RNA polymerase"
     primer_bind     complement(5564..5580)
                     /label=M13 rev
                     /note="common sequencing primer, one of multiple similar
                     variants"
     primer_bind     complement(5564..5580)
                     /label=M13 Reverse
                     /note="In lacZ gene. Also called M13-rev"
     primer_bind     complement(5577..5599)
                     /label=M13/pUC Reverse
                     /note="In lacZ gene"
     protein_bind    5588..5604
                     /label=lac operator
                     /bound_moiety="lac repressor encoded by lacI"
                     /note="The lac repressor binds to the lac operator to
                     inhibit transcription in E. coli. This inhibition can be
                     relieved by adding lactose or
                     isopropyl-beta-D-thiogalactopyranoside (IPTG)."
     promoter        complement(5612..5642)
                     /label=lac promoter
                     /note="promoter for the E. coli lac operon"
     protein_bind    5657..5678
                     /label=CAP binding site
                     /bound_moiety="E. coli catabolite activator protein"
                     /note="CAP binding activates transcription in the presence
                     of cAMP."
     primer_bind     complement(5795..5812)
                     /label=L4440
                     /note="L4440 vector, forward primer"
     rep_origin      complement(5966..6554)
                     /direction=LEFT
                     /label=ori
                     /note="high-copy-number ColE1/pMB1/pBR322/pUC origin of
                     replication"
     primer_bind     complement(6046..6065)
                     /label=pBR322ori-F
                     /note="pBR322 origin, forward primer"
     CDS             complement(6725..634)
                     /codon_start=1
                     /gene="bla"
                     /product="beta-lactamase"
                     /label=AmpR
                     /note="confers resistance to ampicillin, carbenicillin, and
                     related antibiotics"
                     /translation="MSIQHFRVALIPFFAAFCLPVFAHPETLVKVKDAEDQLGARVGYI
                     ELDLNSGKILESFRPEERFPMMSTFKVLLCGAVLSRIDAGQEQLGRRIHYSQNDLVEYS
                     PVTEKHLTDGMTVRELCSAAITMSDNTAANLLLTTIGGPKELTAFLHNMGDHVTRLDRW
                     EPELNEAIPNDERDTTMPVAMATTLRKLLTGELLTLASRQQLIDWMEADKVAGPLLRSA
                     LPAGWFIADKSGAGERGSRGIIAALGPDGKPSRIVVIYTTGSQATMDERNRQIAEIGAS
                     LIKHW"
ORIGIN
        1 ccgcctccat ccagtctatt aattgttgcc gggaagctag agtaagtagt tcgccagtta
       61 atagtttgcg caacgttgtt gccattgcta caggcatcgt ggtgtcacgc tcgtcgtttg
      121 gtatggcttc attcagctcc ggttcccaac gatcaaggcg agttacatga tcccccatgt
      181 tgtgcaaaaa agcggttagc tccttcggtc ctccgatcgt tgtcagaagt aagttggccg
      241 cagtgttatc actcatggtt atggcagcac tgcataattc tcttactgtc atgccatccg
      301 taagatgctt ttctgtgact ggtgagtact caaccaagtc attctgagaa tagtgtatgc
      361 ggcgaccgag ttgctcttgc ccggcgtcaa tacgggataa taccgcgcca catagcagaa
      421 ctttaaaagt gctcatcatt ggaaaacgtt cttcggggcg aaaactctca aggatcttac
      481 cgctgttgag atccagttcg atgtaaccca ctcgtgcacc caactgatct tcagcatctt
      541 ttactttcac cagcgtttct gggtgagcaa aaacaggaag gcaaaatgcc gcaaaaaagg
      601 gaataagggc gacacggaaa tgttgaatac tcatactctt cctttttcaa tattattgaa
      661 gcatttatca gggttattgt ctcatgagcg gatacatatt tgaatgtatt tagaaaaata
      721 aacaaatagg ggttccgcgc acatttcccc gaaaagtgcc acctaaattg taagcgttaa
      781 tattttgtta aaattcgcgt taaatttttg ttaaatcagc tcatttttta accaataggc
      841 cgaaatcggc aaaatccctt ataaatcaaa agaatagacc gagatagggt tgagtgttgt
      901 tccagtttgg aacaagagtc cactattaaa gaacgtggac tccaacgtca aaggnnnnnn
      961 nnnnnnnnnn nnnnnnnnnn nnnnnnnnnn nnnnnnnnnn nnntnnnnnn nnnnnnnnnn
     1021 nnnnnnnnnn nnnnnnnnnn nnnnnnnnnn nnnnnnnnnn nnnnnnnnnn nnnnnnnnnn
     1081 nnnnnnnnnn nnnnngnnnn nnnnnnnnnn nnnnnnnnnn nnnnnnnnnn nnnnnnnnnn
     1141 nnnnnnnnnn nnnnnnnnnn nnnnnnnnnn nnnnnnnnnn nnnnnnnnnn nnnnnnnnnn
     1201 nnnnnnnnnn nnnnnnnnnn cccattcgcc attcaggctg cgcaactgtt gggaagggcg
     1261 atcggtgcgg gcctcttcgc tattacgcca gctggcgaaa gggggatgtg ctgcaaggcg
     1321 attaagttgg gtaacgccag ggttttccca gtcacgacgt tgtaaaacga cggccagtga
     1381 gcgcgcgtaa tacgactcac tatagggcga attggagctc caccgcggac tagtggatcc
     1441 cccgggctgc agaagcttca atacaagctc aaatacaata ctattttttt tccgtctgaa
     1501 cataaaatta gtttctaaat aaaaaatgtg aaaataaata tttggtttta atcgttaaaa
     1561 tcttccaaat tactaataaa gttcagtcaa ctatatgctt cgaaattcac tgaatctatt
     1621 attgttatta atttttagac ccttggagag ctcccaactc tttcaatcca gaagactgat
     1681 ggatgccagg tgtacttgtc aaaggtggct caaggatgcg agattgtcac ttccaaatcc
     1741 agtgagatga acatctccgt gcaaaccaat gatgatgggg attatgtaag tttttcggat
     1801 tgtagaaccc aatctaaatt tccttttcag tcggagttcc cggttccgga gcagttcaag
     1861 acaacttttg tcaatggcaa gctagtcact gtcgtctcgg acatttgcta aatcttctca
     1921 cgtcataacc ttatttttca acttcatgaa ctatcccctc gaactttttt atttgtccct
     1981 gtctacaatt ctttataagc aattgagaca cactttgctt tattaaataa taccgatttt
     2041 gttttgtata tgcattgact ggtgctcaac tatttttatt gaaaaaatta ctttttactg
     2101 tctcgtcgaa taaaagtgat cccttccaaa aaatagttat tcatgtttga aggtttgtga
     2161 tcgtagaaca attgcaccga atgtagtgta aaaaaaattc cagaatgttc aaatacattt
     2221 ccaccctcac cagaacatct caaacaccag gcacatttca acacactttc atggatctta
     2281 tcttgcctca aaaccatcag ctttcttctc attctacaag tatgaaacaa tctactattc
     2341 tatacattta taatgtaatg gaaccatgtg aagacatgag caagatcatt gtcgtcagcg
     2401 actacccctc cttcattttt cttagagtat cagtttgcta atgctatttt ttttatcgct
     2461 atcaagttaa tggctgagct tatttcatct gcaacacgat cattgttcgc tgcaggagga
     2521 attaatccat ggccaaaccc atatcatcac gaagatatgg gatgcggagg aatgacacca
     2581 actggagagt gtttctctac tgaatggtgg tgcgatccat catatggatt gtctgatgct
     2641 ggatatggat actgttttgt tgaggcaaca ggaggatact tggttgttgg agttgaaaag
     2701 aaacaagcat ggctccattc acgtggaact ccaggagaaa aaattggagc tcaagtttgc
     2761 caatggattg cattctcaat cgctattgca cttttgacat tctatggatt ttctgcttgg
     2821 aaagcaactt gtggatggga agaggtttac gtttgttgcg ttgaggttct tttcgttaca
     2881 ttggagatct tcaaggaatt ttcatctcca gctacagttt atctctcaac tggaaatcat
     2941 gcatattgtc ttcgttactt tgaatggctc ctttcttgcc cagttatcct catcaaactt
     3001 tcaaacttgt ctggactcaa gaacgattac tcaaagagaa caatgggact tattgtttct
     3061 tgcgttggaa tgattgtttt cggaatggct gcaggattgg ctactgattg gctcaagtgg
     3121 ttgctctata ttgtttcatg tatctacgga ggatacatgt actttcaagc tgcaaagtgc
     3181 tatgttgaag caaatcattc tgttccaaaa ggacactgta gaatggttgt taagttgatg
     3241 gcttatgcat acttcgcttc atggggatct tatccaattc tttgggcagt tggaccagaa
     3301 ggacttttga aattgtcacc atacgcaaac tcaatcggac attctatctg tgatatcatc
     3361 gctaaagagt tctggacatt tctcgcacat caccttagaa tcaagatcca tgaacacatc
     3421 cttattcacg gagatattcg aaaaacaact aagatggaga ttggaggaga agaggttgaa
     3481 gttgaagagt ttgttgaaga ggaagatgaa gatactgttg gtaccgctgt ctcatcctac
     3541 tttcacctag ttaactgctt gtcttaaaat ctatgcttct ctttagtatc taaaattttc
     3601 ctagaagctt acaagtatat aaatggtctc ttctcaataa aggttgtata tttattcatc
     3661 ttattgaatc tgccatttcc tcgtttttgc gagtttatat accttccaat tttctttcta
     3721 ttgtattttc aacttctaat tttaattcag ggaaactgct tcaacgcatc atggtctcaa
     3781 agggtgaaga agataacatg gcaattatta aagagtttat gcgtttcaag gtgcatatgg
     3841 agggatctgt caatgggcat gagtttgaaa ttgaaggtga aggagaaggc cgaccatatg
     3901 agggaacaca aaccgcaaaa ctaaaggtaa gtttaaacat atatatacta actaaccctg
     3961 attatttaaa ttttcaggta actaaaggcg gaccattacc attcgcctgg gacatcctct
     4021 ctccacagtt catgtatgga agtaaagctt atgttaaaca tccggcagat ataccagatt
     4081 atttgaaact ttcattcccg gagggtttta agtgggaacg cgtaatgaat tttgaagacg
     4141 gaggagttgt tacagtgacg caagactcaa ggtaagttta aacagttcgg tactaactaa
     4201 ccatacatat ttaaattttc agcctccaag atggagaatt tatttataaa gtcaaacttc
     4261 gaggaacgaa tttcccctcg gatggacctg ttatgcagaa gaagactatg ggatgggaag
     4321 cttcaagtga aagaatgtac cctgaagacg gtgctcttaa gggagagatt aaacaacgtc
     4381 ttaaattgaa agatggagga cattacgatg ctgaggtaag tttaaacatg attttactaa
     4441 ctaactaatc tgatttaaat tttcaggtga agacaactta caaagccaaa aaaccagttc
     4501 agctgccagg agcgtacaat gttaatatta aactggatat cacctcccac aacgaggatt
     4561 acactatcgt tgagcaatat gaaagagctg aagggcggca ctcgacaggt ggcatggatg
     4621 aattgtataa ggcgccggtc gctaccatta ccaacttgtc tggtgtcaaa aataataggg
     4681 gccgctgtca tcagagtaag tttaaactga gttctactaa ctaacgagta atatttaaat
     4741 tttcagcatc tcgcgcccgt gcctctgact tctaagtcca attactcttc aacatcccta
     4801 catgctcttt ctccctgtgc tcccaccccc tatttttgtt attatcaaaa aacttctctt
     4861 aatttctttg ttttttagct tcttttaagt cacctctaac aatgaaattg tgtagattca
     4921 aaaatagaat taattcgtaa taaaaagtcg aaaaaaattg tgctccctcc ccccattaat
     4981 aataattcta tcccaaaatc tacacaatgt tctgtgtaca cttcttatgt tttttacttc
     5041 tgataaattt ttttgaaaca tcatagaaaa aaccgcacac aaaatacctt atcatatgtt
     5101 acgtttcagt ttatgaccgc aatttttatt tcttcgcacg tctgggcctc tcatgacgtc
     5161 aaatcatgct catcgtgaaa aagttttgga gtatttttgg aatttttcaa tcaagtgaaa
     5221 gtttatgaaa ttaattttcc tgcttttgct ttttggggtt tcccctattg tttgtcaaga
     5281 tttcgaggac ggcgtttttc ttgctaaaat cacaagtatt gatgagcacg atgcaagaaa
     5341 gatcggaaga aggtttgggt ttgaggctca gtggaaggtg agtagaagtt gataatttga
     5401 aagtggagta gtgtctatgg ggtttttgcc ttaaatgaca gaatacattc ccaatatacc
     5461 aaacataact gtttcctact agtcggccgt acgggccctt gggcccggta cccagctttt
     5521 gttcccttta gtgagggtta attgcgcgct tggcgtaatc atggtcatag ctgtttcctg
     5581 tgtgaaattg ttatccgctc acaattccac acaacatacg agccgggagc ataaagtgta
     5641 aagcctgggg tgcctaatga gtgagctaac tcacattaat tgcgttgcgc tcactgcccg
     5701 ctttccagtc gggaaacctg tcgtgccagc tgcattaatg aatcggccaa cgcgcgggga
     5761 gaggcggttt gcgtattggg cgctcttccg cttcctcgct cactgactcg ctgcgctcgg
     5821 tcgttcggct gcggcgagcg gtatcagctc actcaaaggc ggtaatacgg ttatccacag
     5881 aatcagggga taacgcagga aagaacatgt gagcaaaagg ccagcaaaag gccaggaacc
     5941 gtaaaaaggc cgcgttgctg gcgtttttcc ataggctccg cccccctgac gagcatcaca
     6001 aaaatcgacg ctcaagtcag aggtggcgaa acccgacagg actataaaga taccaggcgt
     6061 ttccccctgg aagctccctc gtgcgctctc ctgttccgac cctgccgctt accggatacc
     6121 tgtccgcctt tctcccttcg ggaagcgtgg cgctttctca tagctcacgc tgtaggtatc
     6181 tcagttcggt gtaggtcgtt cgctccaagc tgggctgtgt gcacgaaccc cccgttcagc
     6241 ccgaccgctg cgccttatcc ggtaactatc gtcttgagtc caacccggta agacacgact
     6301 tatcgccact ggcagcagcc actggtaaca ggattagcag agcgaggtat gtaggcggtg
     6361 ctacagagtt cttgaagtgg tggcctaact acggctacac tagaagaaca gtatttggta
     6421 tctgcgctct gctgaagcca gttaccttcg gaaaaagagt tggtagctct tgatccggca
     6481 aacaaaccac cgctggtagc ggtggttttt ttgtttgcaa gcagcagatt acgcgcagaa
     6541 aaaaaggatc tcaagaagat cctttgatct tttctacggg gtctgacgct cagtggaacg
     6601 aaaactcacg ttaagggatt ttggtcatga gattatcaaa aaggatcttc acctagatcc
     6661 ttttaaatta aaaatgaagt tttaaatcaa tctaaagtat atatgagtaa acttggtctg
     6721 acagttacca atgcttaatc agtgaggcac ctatctcagc gatctgccta tttcgttcat
     6781 ccatagttgc ctgactcccc gtcgtgtaga taactacgat acgggagggc ttaccatctg
     6841 gccccagtgc tgcaatgata ccgcgagacc cacgctcacc ggctccagat ttatcagcaa
     6901 taaaccagcc agccggaagg gccgagcgca gaagtggtcc tgcaacttta t
//
