>Addgene plasmid #107745 | pmec-4::Chrimson::SL2::mCherry::unc-54 | depositor full sequence | sequence record 203316 | pmec-4::Chrimson::SL2::mCherry::unc-54 sequence 6951 bps
CCGCCTCCATCCAGTCTATTAATTGTTGCCGGGAAGCTAGAGTAAGTAGTTCGCCAGTTAATAGTTTGCG
CAACGTTGTTGCCATTGCTACAGGCATCGTGGTGTCACGCTCGTCGTTTGGTATGGCTTCATTCAGCTCC
GGTTCCCAACGATCAAGGCGAGTTACATGATCCCCCATGTTGTGCAAAAAAGCGGTTAGCTCCTTCGGTC
CTCCGATCGTTGTCAGAAGTAAGTTGGCCGCAGTGTTATCACTCATGGTTATGGCAGCACTGCATAATTC
TCTTACTGTCATGCCATCCGTAAGATGCTTTTCTGTGACTGGTGAGTACTCAACCAAGTCATTCTGAGAA
TAGTGTATGCGGCGACCGAGTTGCTCTTGCCCGGCGTCAATACGGGATAATACCGCGCCACATAGCAGAA
CTTTAAAAGTGCTCATCATTGGAAAACGTTCTTCGGGGCGAAAACTCTCAAGGATCTTACCGCTGTTGAG
ATCCAGTTCGATGTAACCCACTCGTGCACCCAACTGATCTTCAGCATCTTTTACTTTCACCAGCGTTTCT
GGGTGAGCAAAAACAGGAAGGCAAAATGCCGCAAAAAAGGGAATAAGGGCGACACGGAAATGTTGAATAC
TCATACTCTTCCTTTTTCAATATTATTGAAGCATTTATCAGGGTTATTGTCTCATGAGCGGATACATATT
TGAATGTATTTAGAAAAATAAACAAATAGGGGTTCCGCGCACATTTCCCCGAAAAGTGCCACCTAAATTG
TAAGCGTTAATATTTTGTTAAAATTCGCGTTAAATTTTTGTTAAATCAGCTCATTTTTTAACCAATAGGC
CGAAATCGGCAAAATCCCTTATAAATCAAAAGAATAGACCGAGATAGGGTTGAGTGTTGTTCCAGTTTGG
AACAAGAGTCCACTATTAAAGAACGTGGACTCCAACGTCAAAGG
[49 nt withheld, positions 955-1003]
T
[91 nt withheld, positions 1005-1095]
G
[124 nt withheld, positions 1097-1220]
CCCATTCGCCATTCAGGCTGCGCAACTGTTGGGAAGGGCGATCGGTGCGGGCCTCTTCGCTATTACGCCA
GCTGGCGAAAGGGGGATGTGCTGCAAGGCGATTAAGTTGGGTAACGCCAGGGTTTTCCCAGTCACGACGT
TGTAAAACGACGGCCAGTGAGCGCGCGTAATACGACTCACTATAGGGCGAATTGGAGCTCCACCGCGGAC
TAGTGGATCCCCCGGGCTGCAGAAGCTTCAATACAAGCTCAAATACAATACTATTTTTTTTCCGTCTGAA
CATAAAATTAGTTTCTAAATAAAAAATGTGAAAATAAATATTTGGTTTTAATCGTTAAAATCTTCCAAAT
TACTAATAAAGTTCAGTCAACTATATGCTTCGAAATTCACTGAATCTATTATTGTTATTAATTTTTAGAC
CCTTGGAGAGCTCCCAACTCTTTCAATCCAGAAGACTGATGGATGCCAGGTGTACTTGTCAAAGGTGGCT
CAAGGATGCGAGATTGTCACTTCCAAATCCAGTGAGATGAACATCTCCGTGCAAACCAATGATGATGGGG
ATTATGTAAGTTTTTCGGATTGTAGAACCCAATCTAAATTTCCTTTTCAGTCGGAGTTCCCGGTTCCGGA
GCAGTTCAAGACAACTTTTGTCAATGGCAAGCTAGTCACTGTCGTCTCGGACATTTGCTAAATCTTCTCA
CGTCATAACCTTATTTTTCAACTTCATGAACTATCCCCTCGAACTTTTTTATTTGTCCCTGTCTACAATT
CTTTATAAGCAATTGAGACACACTTTGCTTTATTAAATAATACCGATTTTGTTTTGTATATGCATTGACT
GGTGCTCAACTATTTTTATTGAAAAAATTACTTTTTACTGTCTCGTCGAATAAAAGTGATCCCTTCCAAA
AAATAGTTATTCATGTTTGAAGGTTTGTGATCGTAGAACAATTGCACCGAATGTAGTGTAAAAAAAATTC
CAGAATGTTCAAATACATTTCCACCCTCACCAGAACATCTCAAACACCAGGCACATTTCAACACACTTTC
ATGGATCTTATCTTGCCTCAAAACCATCAGCTTTCTTCTCATTCTACAAGTATGAAACAATCTACTATTC
TATACATTTATAATGTAATGGAACCATGTGAAGACATGAGCAAGATCATTGTCGTCAGCGACTACCCCTC
CTTCATTTTTCTTAGAGTATCAGTTTGCTAATGCTATTTTTTTTATCGCTATCAAGTTAATGGCTGAGCT
TATTTCATCTGCAACACGATCATTGTTCGCTGCAGGAGGAATTAATCCATGGCCAAACCCATATCATCAC
GAAGATATGGGATGCGGAGGAATGACACCAACTGGAGAGTGTTTCTCTACTGAATGGTGGTGCGATCCAT
CATATGGATTGTCTGATGCTGGATATGGATACTGTTTTGTTGAGGCAACAGGAGGATACTTGGTTGTTGG
AGTTGAAAAGAAACAAGCATGGCTCCATTCACGTGGAACTCCAGGAGAAAAAATTGGAGCTCAAGTTTGC
CAATGGATTGCATTCTCAATCGCTATTGCACTTTTGACATTCTATGGATTTTCTGCTTGGAAAGCAACTT
GTGGATGGGAAGAGGTTTACGTTTGTTGCGTTGAGGTTCTTTTCGTTACATTGGAGATCTTCAAGGAATT
TTCATCTCCAGCTACAGTTTATCTCTCAACTGGAAATCATGCATATTGTCTTCGTTACTTTGAATGGCTC
CTTTCTTGCCCAGTTATCCTCATCAAACTTTCAAACTTGTCTGGACTCAAGAACGATTACTCAAAGAGAA
CAATGGGACTTATTGTTTCTTGCGTTGGAATGATTGTTTTCGGAATGGCTGCAGGATTGGCTACTGATTG
GCTCAAGTGGTTGCTCTATATTGTTTCATGTATCTACGGAGGATACATGTACTTTCAAGCTGCAAAGTGC
TATGTTGAAGCAAATCATTCTGTTCCAAAAGGACACTGTAGAATGGTTGTTAAGTTGATGGCTTATGCAT
ACTTCGCTTCATGGGGATCTTATCCAATTCTTTGGGCAGTTGGACCAGAAGGACTTTTGAAATTGTCACC
ATACGCAAACTCAATCGGACATTCTATCTGTGATATCATCGCTAAAGAGTTCTGGACATTTCTCGCACAT
CACCTTAGAATCAAGATCCATGAACACATCCTTATTCACGGAGATATTCGAAAAACAACTAAGATGGAGA
TTGGAGGAGAAGAGGTTGAAGTTGAAGAGTTTGTTGAAGAGGAAGATGAAGATACTGTTGGTACCGCTGT
CTCATCCTACTTTCACCTAGTTAACTGCTTGTCTTAAAATCTATGCTTCTCTTTAGTATCTAAAATTTTC
CTAGAAGCTTACAAGTATATAAATGGTCTCTTCTCAATAAAGGTTGTATATTTATTCATCTTATTGAATC
TGCCATTTCCTCGTTTTTGCGAGTTTATATACCTTCCAATTTTCTTTCTATTGTATTTTCAACTTCTAAT
TTTAATTCAGGGAAACTGCTTCAACGCATCATGGTCTCAAAGGGTGAAGAAGATAACATGGCAATTATTA
AAGAGTTTATGCGTTTCAAGGTGCATATGGAGGGATCTGTCAATGGGCATGAGTTTGAAATTGAAGGTGA
AGGAGAAGGCCGACCATATGAGGGAACACAAACCGCAAAACTAAAGGTAAGTTTAAACATATATATACTA
ACTAACCCTGATTATTTAAATTTTCAGGTAACTAAAGGCGGACCATTACCATTCGCCTGGGACATCCTCT
CTCCACAGTTCATGTATGGAAGTAAAGCTTATGTTAAACATCCGGCAGATATACCAGATTATTTGAAACT
TTCATTCCCGGAGGGTTTTAAGTGGGAACGCGTAATGAATTTTGAAGACGGAGGAGTTGTTACAGTGACG
CAAGACTCAAGGTAAGTTTAAACAGTTCGGTACTAACTAACCATACATATTTAAATTTTCAGCCTCCAAG
ATGGAGAATTTATTTATAAAGTCAAACTTCGAGGAACGAATTTCCCCTCGGATGGACCTGTTATGCAGAA
GAAGACTATGGGATGGGAAGCTTCAAGTGAAAGAATGTACCCTGAAGACGGTGCTCTTAAGGGAGAGATT
AAACAACGTCTTAAATTGAAAGATGGAGGACATTACGATGCTGAGGTAAGTTTAAACATGATTTTACTAA
CTAACTAATCTGATTTAAATTTTCAGGTGAAGACAACTTACAAAGCCAAAAAACCAGTTCAGCTGCCAGG
AGCGTACAATGTTAATATTAAACTGGATATCACCTCCCACAACGAGGATTACACTATCGTTGAGCAATAT
GAAAGAGCTGAAGGGCGGCACTCGACAGGTGGCATGGATGAATTGTATAAGGCGCCGGTCGCTACCATTA
CCAACTTGTCTGGTGTCAAAAATAATAGGGGCCGCTGTCATCAGAGTAAGTTTAAACTGAGTTCTACTAA
CTAACGAGTAATATTTAAATTTTCAGCATCTCGCGCCCGTGCCTCTGACTTCTAAGTCCAATTACTCTTC
AACATCCCTACATGCTCTTTCTCCCTGTGCTCCCACCCCCTATTTTTGTTATTATCAAAAAACTTCTCTT
AATTTCTTTGTTTTTTAGCTTCTTTTAAGTCACCTCTAACAATGAAATTGTGTAGATTCAAAAATAGAAT
TAATTCGTAATAAAAAGTCGAAAAAAATTGTGCTCCCTCCCCCCATTAATAATAATTCTATCCCAAAATC
TACACAATGTTCTGTGTACACTTCTTATGTTTTTTACTTCTGATAAATTTTTTTGAAACATCATAGAAAA
AACCGCACACAAAATACCTTATCATATGTTACGTTTCAGTTTATGACCGCAATTTTTATTTCTTCGCACG
TCTGGGCCTCTCATGACGTCAAATCATGCTCATCGTGAAAAAGTTTTGGAGTATTTTTGGAATTTTTCAA
TCAAGTGAAAGTTTATGAAATTAATTTTCCTGCTTTTGCTTTTTGGGGTTTCCCCTATTGTTTGTCAAGA
TTTCGAGGACGGCGTTTTTCTTGCTAAAATCACAAGTATTGATGAGCACGATGCAAGAAAGATCGGAAGA
AGGTTTGGGTTTGAGGCTCAGTGGAAGGTGAGTAGAAGTTGATAATTTGAAAGTGGAGTAGTGTCTATGG
GGTTTTTGCCTTAAATGACAGAATACATTCCCAATATACCAAACATAACTGTTTCCTACTAGTCGGCCGT
ACGGGCCCTTGGGCCCGGTACCCAGCTTTTGTTCCCTTTAGTGAGGGTTAATTGCGCGCTTGGCGTAATC
ATGGTCATAGCTGTTTCCTGTGTGAAATTGTTATCCGCTCACAATTCCACACAACATACGAGCCGGAAGC
ATAAAGTGTAAAGCCTGGGGTGCCTAATGAGTGAGCTAACTCACATTAATTGCGTTGCGCTCACTGCCCG
CTTTCCAGTCGGGAAACCTGTCGTGCCAGCTGCATTAATGAATCGGCCAACGCGCGGGGAGAGGCGGTTT
GCGTATTGGGCGCTCTTCCGCTTCCTCGCTCACTGACTCGCTGCGCTCGGTCGTTCGGCTGCGGCGAGCG
GTATCAGCTCACTCAAAGGCGGTAATACGGTTATCCACAGAATCAGGGGATAACGCAGGAAAGAACATGT
GAGCAAAAGGCCAGCAAAAGGCCAGGAACCGTAAAAAGGCCGCGTTGCTGGCGTTTTTCCATAGGCTCCG
CCCCCCTGACGAGCATCACAAAAATCGACGCTCAAGTCAGAGGTGGCGAAACCCGACAGGACTATAAAGA
TACCAGGCGTTTCCCCCTGGAAGCTCCCTCGTGCGCTCTCCTGTTCCGACCCTGCCGCTTACCGGATACC
TGTCCGCCTTTCTCCCTTCGGGAAGCGTGGCGCTTTCTCATAGCTCACGCTGTAGGTATCTCAGTTCGGT
GTAGGTCGTTCGCTCCAAGCTGGGCTGTGTGCACGAACCCCCCGTTCAGCCCGACCGCTGCGCCTTATCC
GGTAACTATCGTCTTGAGTCCAACCCGGTAAGACACGACTTATCGCCACTGGCAGCAGCCACTGGTAACA
GGATTAGCAGAGCGAGGTATGTAGGCGGTGCTACAGAGTTCTTGAAGTGGTGGCCTAACTACGGCTACAC
TAGAAGGACAGTATTTGGTATCTGCGCTCTGCTGAAGCCAGTTACCTTCGGAAAAAGAGTTGGTAGCTCT
TGATCCGGCAAACAAACCACCGCTGGTAGCGGTGGTTTTTTTGTTTGCAAGCAGCAGATTACGCGCAGAA
AAAAAGGATCTCAAGAAGATCCTTTGATCTTTTCTACGGGGTCTGACGCTCAGTGGAACGAAAACTCACG
TTAAGGGATTTTGGTCATGAGATTATCAAAAAGGATCTTCACCTAGATCCTTTTAAATTAAAAATGAAGT
TTTAAATCAATCTAAAGTATATATGAGTAAACTTGGTCTGACAGTTACCAATGCTTAATCAGTGAGGCAC
CTATCTCAGCGATCTGTCTATTTCGTTCATCCATAGTTGCCTGACTCCCCGTCGTGTAGATAACTACGAT
ACGGGAGGGCTTACCATCTGGCCCCAGTGCTGCAATGATACCGCGAGACCCACGCTCACCGGCTCCAGAT
TTATCAGCAATAAACCAGCCAGCCGGAAGGGCCGAGCGCAGAAGTGGTCCTGCAACTTTAT
Features (pLannotate 1.2.2; 15 found; start..end, strand, type, name):
    635..739     -  promoter       AmpR promoter: bla
    792..1220    -  rep_origin     f1 ori (sequence partly withheld): f1 bacteriophage origin of replication; arrow indicates direction of (+) strand synthesis
   1225..1380    -  CDS            lacZα (fragment): LacZα fragment of β-galactosidase; lacZ fragment
   1388..1406    +  promoter       T7 promoter: promoter for bacteriophage T7 RNA polymerase
   1429..1452    +  misc_feature   MCS (fragment): pBluescript multiple cloning site
   1642..1905    +  CDS            CAP1 (fragment): CAP1_BOVIN - Experimental evidence at transcript level: Swiss-Prot protein existence level 2. Directly regulates filament dynamics and has been implicated in a number of complex developmental and morphological processes, including mRNA localization and the establishment of cell polarity. From Bos taurus (Bovine).
   3771..4631    +  CDS            mCherry: mCherry is a basic (constitutively fluorescent) red fluorescent protein published in 2004, derived from Discosoma sp.. It is reported to be a very rapidly-maturing monomer with low acid sensitivity.
   5225..5377    +  CDS            aex-5 (fragment): AEX5_CAEEL - Also known as kpc-3 From Caenorhabditis elegans.
   5525..5543    -  promoter       T3 promoter: promoter for bacteriophage T3 RNA polymerase
   5588..5604    -  protein_bind   lac operator: The lac repressor binds to the lac operator to inhibit transcription in E. coli. This inhibition can be relieved by adding lactose or isopropyl-β-D-thiogalactopyranoside (IPTG). lac repressor encoded by lacI
   5612..5642    -  promoter       lac promoter: promoter for the E. coli lac operon
   5657..5678    -  protein_bind   CAP binding site: CAP binding activates transcription in the presence of cAMP. E. coli catabolite activator protein
   5691..5783    -  CDS            lacI (fragment): lac repressor; lacI; The lac repressor binds to the lac operator to inhibit transcription in E. coli. This inhibition can be relieved by adding lactose or isopropyl-β-D-thiogalactopyranoside (IPTG).
   5966..6554    -  rep_origin     ori: high-copy-number ColE1/pMB1/pBR322/pUC origin of replication
   6725..634     -  CDS            AmpR (across the origin): β-lactamase; bla; confers resistance to ampicillin, carbenicillin, and related antibiotics
