[The description below was written by a language model from this plasmid's Addgene catalogue record, the feature table of its GenBank file and pLannotate feature annotations shown in this document.]
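Description:
pmec-4::Chrimson::SL2::mCherry::unc-54 is a 6,951 bp circular worm expression plasmid built by Gibson cloning on a backbone recorded as pAL. The annotated features give it a pBluescript-like architecture: a high-copy ColE1/pUC origin, an f1 phage origin, a lacZα fragment with lac promoter and operator, and T7 and T3 promoters with M13 primer sites flanking the cloned region. It is propagated in E. coli under ampicillin selection through the bla (AmpR) gene. The catalogue also lists insect expression as a vector type, but nothing else in the record speaks to that use.

The payload is a bicistronic cassette for Caenorhabditis elegans. The mec-4 promoter, which is active in the touch receptor (mechanosensory) neurons, drives Chrimson, a red-light-activated channelrhodopsin derived from Chlamydomonas noctigama (1,050 bp coding sequence). Downstream sits an SL2 element, a nematode operon-type intercistronic sequence that allows the second open reading frame to be trans-spliced and translated as a separate protein. That second frame is mCherry, so red fluorescence marks the cells expressing the opsin without fusing a tag to it. The name indicates an unc-54 3′ UTR, commonly used to terminate worm transgenes.

The mec-4 promoter, SL2 and unc-54 regions are not annotated in either feature table and are inferred from the construct name and catalogue fields. The automated hits to bovine CAP1 and aex-5 fragments fall in these unannotated stretches and are probably incidental sequence matches. The stated purpose is co-expression of Chrimson and mCherry in mechanosensory neurons, and the associated study examined C. elegans behavioural responses to mechanosensation, consistent with optogenetic stimulation of touch neurons.
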