Addgene plasmid #107745: pmec-4::Chrimson::SL2::mCherry::unc-54
Purpose: Express Chrimson and mCherry in mechanosensory neurons.
Depositing lab: Andrew Leifer. Depositing organization: Princeton University. Publication: Temporal processing and context dependency in Caenorhabditis elegans response to mechanosensation. Liu M, Sharma AK, Shaevitz JW, Leifer AM. Elife. 2018 Jun 26;7. pii: 36419. doi: 10.7554/eLife.36419. PubMed 29943731.
Backbone
  Vector backbone: pAL
  Vector type: Worm Expression, Insect Expression
Growth in bacteria
  Bacterial resistance: Ampicillin, 100 μg/mL
  Growth temperature: 37°C
  Growth strain: DH5alpha
  Copy number: High Copy
Gene/Insert 1
  Gene/Insert name: Chrimson
  Species: Synthetic; Chlamydomonas noctigama
  Insert size (bp): 1050
  Promoter: mec-4
  Cloning method: Gibson Cloning
  Sequencing primers: 5′ gaaccatgtgaagacatgagc
Gene/Insert 2
  Gene/Insert name: mCherry
  Insert size (bp): 860
  Cloning method: Gibson Cloning
  Sequencing primers: 5′ ccatttcctcgtttttgcgag
Terms and licenses: Academic/Nonprofit Terms; Industry Terms: Not Available to Industry
How to cite: pmec-4::Chrimson::SL2::mCherry::unc-54 was a gift from Andrew Leifer (Addgene plasmid # 107745 ; http://n2t.net/addgene:107745 ; RRID:Addgene_107745)
